>Addgene plasmid #173246 | RVD-pA7 | addgene full sequence | sequence record 352741 | Addgene NGS Result
GTTGAGCACCGCCGCCGCAAGGAATGGTGCATGTAAGGAGATGGCGCCCAACAGTCCCCCGGCCACGGGG
CCTGCCACCATACCCACGCCGAAACAAGCGCTCATGAGCCCGAAGTGGCGAGCCCGATCTTCCCCATCGG
TGATGTCGGCGATATAGGCGCCAGCAACCGCACCTGTGGCGCCGGTGATGCCGGCCACGATGCGTCCGGC
GTAGAGAATCCACAGGACGGGTGTGGTCGCCATGATCGCGTAGTCGATAGTGGCTCCAAGTAGCGAAGCG
AGCAGGACTGGGCGGCGGCCAAAGCGGTCGGACAGTGCTCCGAGAACGGGTGCGCATAGAAATTGCATCA
ACGCATATAGCGCTAGCAGCACGCCATAGTGACTGGCGATGCTGTCGGAATGGACGATATCCCGCAAGAG
GCCCGGCAGTACCGGCATAACCAAGCCTATGCCTACAGCATCCAGGGTGACGGTGCCGAGGATGACGATG
AGCGCATTGTTAGATTTCATACACGGTGCCTGACTGCGTTAGCAATTTAACTGTGATAAACTACCGCATT
AAAGCTAATCGATGATAAGCTGTCAAACATGAGAATTAATTCATGTTCTTTCCTGCGTTATCCCCTGATT
CTGTGGATAACGCAGGAAAGAACATGTGAGCAAAAGGCCAGCAAAAGGCCAGGAACCGTAAAAAGGCCGC
GTTGCTGGCGTTTTTCCATAGGCTCCGCCCCCCTGACGAGCATCACAAAAATCGACGCTCAAGTCAGAGG
TGGCGAAACCCGACAGGACTATAAAGATACCAGGCGTTTCCCCCTGGAAGCTCCCTCGTGCGCTCTCCTG
TTCCGACCCTGCCGCTTACCGGATACCTGTCCGCCTTTCTCCCTTCGGGAAGCGTGGCGCTTTCTCATAG
CTCACGCTGTAGGTATCTCAGTTCGGTGTAGGTCGTTCGCTCCAAGCTGGGCTGTGTGCACGAACCCCCC
GTTCAGCCCGACCGCTGCGCCTTATCCGGTAACTATCGTCTTGAGTCCAACCCGGTAAGACACGACTTAT
CGCCACTGGCAGCAGCCACTGGTAACAGGATTAGCAGAGCGAGGTATGTAGGCGGTGCTACAGAGTTCTT
GAAGTGGTGGCCTAACTACGGCTACACTAGAAGAACAGTATTTGGTATCTGCGCTCTGCTGAAGCCAGTT
ACCTTCGGAAAAAGAGTTGGTAGCTCTTGATCCGGCAAACAAACCACCGCTGGTAGCGGTGGTTTTTTTG
TTTGCAAGCAGCAGATTACGCGCAGAAAAAAAGGATCTCAAGAAGATCCTTTGATCTTTTCTACGGGGTC
TGACGCTCAGTGGAACGACGCGTAACTCACGTTAAGGGATTTTGGTCATGGGTGGCTCGACCAGATATGG
TCTCAACTTGCAATCGCTACAACTTGATCTGGGGTGAGTCCGTGGGCTTGACAGAGAACTGGAAGGAGGC
GCTGAACCGTCTCAAGAGCCTGTTTGCCACCAATATTACTGGCTCGAGACCAGCTTTGGTCTAGAGGAGG
CATGATGATATATTTTTATCTTGTGCAATGTAACATCAGAGATTTTGAGACACGGGCCAGAGCTGCCAGG
AAACAGCTATGACCATGTAATACGACTCACTATAGGGGATATTTTATTTTCTCCCAATCAGGCTTGATCC
CCAGTAAGTCAAAAAATAGCTCGACATACTGTTCTTCCCCGATCAAGGGTTGGTTTGCGCATTCACAGTT
CTCCGCAAGAATTGATTGGCTCCAATTCTTGGAGTGGTGAATCCGTTAGCGAGGTGCCGCCGGCTTCCAT
TCAGGTCGAGGTGGCCCGGCTCCATGCACCGCGACGCAACGCGGGGAGGCAGACAAGGTATAGGGCGGCG
CCTACAATCCATGCCAACCCGTTCCATGTGCTCGCCGAGGCGGCATAAATCGCCGTGACGATCAGCGGTC
CAATGATCGAAGTTAGGCTGGTAAGAGCCGCGAGCGATCCTTGAAGCTGTCCCTGATGGTCGTCATCTAC
CTGCCTGGACAGCATGGCCTGCAACGCGGGCATCCCGATGCCGCCGGAAGCGAGAAGAATCATAATGGGG
AAGGCCATCCAGCCTCGCGTCGCGAACGCCAGCAAGACGTAGCCCAGCGCGTCGGCCGCCATGCCGGCGA
TAATGGCCTGCTTCTCGCCGAAACGTTTGGTGGCGGGACCAGTGACGAAGGCTTGAGCGAGGGCGTGCAA
GATTCCGAATACCGCAAGCGACAGGCCGATCATCGTCGCGCTCCAGCGAAAGCGGTCCTCGCCGAAAATG
ACCCAGAGCGCTGCCGGCACCTGTCCTACGAGTTGCATGATAAAGAAGACAGTCATAAGTGCGGCGACGA
TAGTCATGCCCCGCGCCCACCGGAAGGAGCTGACTGGGTTGAAGGCTCTCAAGGGCATGGGTCGGCGCTC
TCCCTTATGCGACTCCTGCATTAGGAAGCAGCCCAGTAGTAGGTTGAGGCC
Features (pLannotate 1.2.2; 6 found; start..end, strand, type, name):
    558..586     -  promoter       tet promoter: E. coli promoter for tetracycline efflux protein gene
    602..641     +  rep_origin     RSF ori (fragment): Plasmids containing the RSF 1030 origin of replication can be propagated in E. coli cells that contain additional plasmids with compatible origins.
    713..1301    -  rep_origin     ori: high-copy-number ColE1/pMB1/pBR322/pUC origin of replication
   1628..1646    +  promoter       T7 promoter: promoter for bacteriophage T7 RNA polymerase
   1649..1723    -  CDS            KanR (fragment): aminoglycoside phosphotransferase; aphA-3; confers resistance to kanamycin
   1821..510     -  CDS            TcR (across the origin): tetracycline efflux protein; tet; confers resistance to tetracycline
