[The description below was written by a language model from this plasmid's Addgene catalogue record and pLannotate feature annotations shown in this document.]
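Description:
RVD-pA7 is a small (about 2.5 kb) bacterial cloning plasmid that serves as one module in a library for one-step assembly of custom TALE repeat arrays. Its backbone is listed as a "TetR T vector", a TA-cloning vector, and the vector type is otherwise unspecified. It is propagated in E. coli at high copy from a ColE1/pUC-type origin and selected with tetracycline. Resistance comes from a tetracycline efflux protein gene (TcR) that spans the numbering origin of the sequence and lies on the same strand as the annotated tet promoter just upstream of it. The automated annotation also picks up a short RSF origin fragment, a T7 promoter and a 75-nt fragment of a kanamycin resistance gene. The two fragments are too small to be functional and are probably remnants of vector construction or incidental matches. The record assigns no role to the T7 promoter.

The payload is a synthetic TALE repeat monomer carrying the NI repeat-variable diresidue (RVD), which in the TALE code specifies recognition of adenine. It is designated for position 7 of an array. According to the depositor, it was inserted at the TA site of the vector. The feature table does not annotate the monomer itself, so its exact location and the flanking sites used for assembly are not stated in the record.

In use, this plasmid would be combined with sibling modules carrying other RVDs and positions. Together they build ordered DNA-binding arrays for TALE-based tools, notably DdCBEs, the TALE-guided cytosine base editors used to edit mitochondrial DNA. The associated work applied such editors to model mitochondrial diseases in zebrafish.
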