Addgene plasmid #173246: RVD-pA7
Purpose: One-step assembly of custom RVD arrays to construct DdCBE, TALE, etc.
Depositing lab: Bin Shen. Depositing organization: Nanjing Medical University. Publication: Precision modeling of mitochondrial diseases in zebrafish via DdCBE-mediated mtDNA base editing. Guo J, Zhang X, Chen X, Sun H, Dai Y, Wang J, Qian X, Tan L, Lou X, Shen B. Cell Discov. 2021 Sep 3;7(1):78. doi: 10.1038/s41421-021-00307-9. PubMed 34480028.
Backbone
  Vector backbone: TetR T vector
  Vector type: Unspecified
Growth in bacteria
  Bacterial resistance: Tetracycline, 10 μg/mL
  Growth temperature: 37°C
  Growth strain: DH5alpha
  Copy number: High Copy
Gene/Insert
  Gene/Insert name: NI monomer RVD at Position7
  Species: Synthetic
  Mutation: no
  Cloning method: Restriction Enzyme; 5′ cloning site Unknown (unknown if destroyed)
Terms and licenses: Academic/Nonprofit Terms; Industry Terms: Not Available to Industry
Depositor comments: RVD is inserted into TA site of TetR T vector
How to cite: RVD-pA7 was a gift from Bin Shen (Addgene plasmid # 173246 ; http://n2t.net/addgene:173246 ; RRID:Addgene_173246)
