>Addgene plasmid #173246 | RVD-pA7 | depositor partial sequence | sequence record 336201 | RVD flanked by two Bsa I sites
GGTCTCGAGCCAGTAATATTGGTGGCAAACAGGCTCTTGAGACGGTTCAGCGCCTCCTTCCAGTTCTCTG
TCAAGCCCACGGACTCACCCCAGATCAAGTTGTAGCGATTGCAAGTTGAGACC
